Addgene plasmid #109488: actc1b-mKate2-CaaX(tK)
Purpose: Muscle specific zebrafish expression of mKate2 fused to the CaaX domain from Kras
Depositing lab: Rob Parton. Depositing organization: University of Queensland, Institute for Molecular Bioscience. Publication: In vivo cell biological screening identifies an endocytic capture mechanism for T-tubule formation. Hall TE, Martel N, Ariotti N, Xiong Z, Lo HP, Ferguson C, Rae J, Lim YW, Parton RG. Nat Commun. 2020 Jul 24;11(1):3711. doi: 10.1038/s41467-020-17486-w. PubMed 32709891.
Backbone
  Vector backbone: pDEST-actc1b-mKate2-ccdb
  Vector type: Zebrafish plasmids
Growth in bacteria
  Bacterial resistance: Ampicillin, 100 μg/mL
  Growth temperature: 37°C
  Growth strain: DH5alpha
  Copy number: High Copy
Gene/Insert
  Gene/Insert name: actc1b-mKate2-CaaX(tK)
  Species: Synthetic
  Cloning method: Gateway Cloning
Terms and licenses: Academic/Nonprofit Terms; Industry Terms: Not Available to Industry
How to cite: actc1b-mKate2-CaaX(tK) was a gift from Rob Parton (Addgene plasmid # 109488 ; http://n2t.net/addgene:109488 ; RRID:Addgene_109488)
