[The description below was written by a language model from this plasmid's Addgene catalogue record and pLannotate feature annotations shown in this document.]
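Description:
actc1b-mKate2-CaaX(tK) is a zebrafish expression plasmid of about 9.2 kb, assembled by Gateway recombination into the destination vector pDEST-actc1b-mKate2-ccdb. It is maintained in E. coli as a high-copy plasmid through a ColE1/pUC-type origin and selected with ampicillin via the β-lactamase gene and its native promoter. Remnants of a pBluescript-type backbone are also detected, including a T3 promoter, lac promoter/operator elements, a partial multiple cloning site and a fragment of an M13/f1 phage origin.

According to the catalogue entry, the payload is the red fluorescent protein mKate2 fused to the CaaX domain of Kras, expressed specifically in muscle under actc1b regulatory sequence. A CaaX motif directs prenylation of the protein's C-terminus and so tethers the fluorophore to membranes. The feature table annotates the mKate2 coding sequence between attB1 and attB2 sites, followed by an SV40 polyadenylation signal, an attB3 site and a second SV40 poly(A) signal. Neither the CaaX segment nor the actc1b promoter is annotated. The short stretch between attB2 and the first poly(A) signal is where a small C-terminal tag would fit, and the roughly 4 kb of largely unannotated sequence after the attB4 site, leading back to attB1 on the circular map, is the likely position of the promoter, but the record does not confirm either. A hit to a fragment of medaka tyrosinase beside the phage origin, which may reflect Tol2 transposon arm sequence, and a very short "copia promoter" match are probably incidental; no transposon elements are explicitly recorded.

The construct serves as a muscle-restricted red membrane marker in zebrafish, and the associated publication concerns in vivo screening of T-tubule formation.
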