Features (pLannotate 1.2.2; 21 found; start..end, strand, type, name):
      2..22      +  protein_bind   attB1: mutant version of attB; core recombination site for the Gateway® BP reaction BP Clonase™
     32..727     +  CDS            mKate2: mKate2 is a basic (constitutively fluorescent) red fluorescent protein published in 2009, derived from Entacmaea quadricolor. It is reported to be a rapidly-maturing monomer with moderate acid sensitivity.
    732..752     -  protein_bind   attB2: mutant version of attB; core recombination site for the Gateway® BP reaction BP Clonase™
    812..946     -  polyA_signal   SV40 poly(A) signal: SV40 polyadenylation signal
    998..1018    -  protein_bind   attB3: mutant version of attB; core recombination site for the Gateway® BP reaction BP Clonase™
   1022..1042    +  CDS            lacZα (fragment): LacZα fragment of β-galactosidase; lacZ fragment
   1058..1192    -  polyA_signal   SV40 poly(A) signal: SV40 polyadenylation signal
   1215..1298    -  CDS            large T antigen (fragment): large T antigen from SV40 (simian virus 40)
   1864..1904    -  misc_feature   MCS (fragment): pBluescript multiple cloning site
   1917..1935    -  promoter       T3 promoter: promoter for bacteriophage T3 RNA polymerase
   1980..1996    -  protein_bind   lac operator: The lac repressor binds to the lac operator to inhibit transcription in E. coli. This inhibition can be relieved by adding lactose or isopropyl-β-D-thiogalactopyranoside (IPTG). lac repressor encoded by lacI
   2004..2034    -  promoter       lac promoter: promoter for the E. coli lac operon
   2049..2070    -  protein_bind   CAP binding site: CAP binding activates transcription in the presence of cAMP. E. coli catabolite activator protein
   2083..2175    -  CDS            lacI (fragment): lac repressor; lacI; The lac repressor binds to the lac operator to inhibit transcription in E. coli. This inhibition can be relieved by adding lactose or isopropyl-β-D-thiogalactopyranoside (IPTG).
   2358..2946    -  rep_origin     ori: high-copy-number ColE1/pMB1/pBR322/pUC origin of replication
   3117..3977    -  CDS            AmpR: β-lactamase; bla; confers resistance to ampicillin, carbenicillin, and related antibiotics
   3978..4082    -  promoter       AmpR promoter: bla
   4108..4329    -  rep_origin     M13 ori (fragment) (sequence partly withheld): M13 bacteriophage origin of replication; arrow indicates direction of (+) strand synthesis
   4329..4616    +  CDS            tyr (fragment) (sequence partly withheld): TYRO_ORYLA - Also known as tyro. Experimental evidence at transcript level: Swiss-Prot protein existence level 2. This is a copper-containing oxidase that functions in the formation of pigments such as melanins and other polyphenolic compounds. From Oryzias latipes (Japanese rice fish) (Japanese killifish).
   5198..5218    +  protein_bind   attB4: mutant version of attB; core recombination site for the Gateway® BP reaction BP Clonase™
   6119..6135    -  promoter       copia promoter (fragment): strong promoter from the Drosophila transposable element copia (Sinclair et al., 1986)
>Addgene plasmid #109488 | actc1b-mKate2-CaaX(tK) | addgene full sequence | sequence record 224839 | Addgene NGS Result
GCAAGTTTGTACAAAAAAGCAGGCTGCCACCATGGTGAGCGAGCTGATTAAGGAGAACATGCACATGAAG
CTGTACATGGAGGGCACCGTGAACAACCACCACTTCAAGTGCACATCCGAGGGCGAAGGCAAGCCCTACG
AGGGCACCCAGACCATGAGAATCAAGGCGGTCGAGGGCGGCCCTCTCCCCTTCGCCTTCGACATCCTGGC
TACCAGCTTCATGTACGGCAGCAAAACCTTCATCAACCACACCCAGGGCATCCCCGACTTCTTTAAGCAG
TCCTTCCCCGAGGGCTTCACATGGGAGAGAGTCACCACATACGAAGACGGGGGCGTGCTGACCGCTACCC
AGGACACCAGCCTCCAGGACGGCTGCCTCATCTACAACGTCAAGATCAGAGGGGTGAACTTCCCATCCAA
CGGCCCTGTGATGCAGAAGAAAACACTCGGCTGGGAGGCCTCCACCGAGACCCTGTACCCCGCTGACGGC
GGCCTGGAAGGCAGAGCCGACATGGCCCTGAAGCTCGTGGGCGGGGGCCACCTGATCTGCAACTTGAAGA
CCACATACAGATCCAAGAAACCCGCTAAGAACCTCAAGATGCCCGGCGTCTACTATGTGGACAGAAGACT
GGAAAGAATCAAGGAGGCCGACAAAGAGACCTACGTCGAGCAGCACGAGGTGGCTGTGGCCAGATACTGC
GACCTCCCTAGCAAACTGGGGCACAGAGACCCAGCTTTCTTGTACAAAGTGGGAAAGAAGAAGAAGAAGA
AGAGCAAGACCAAGTGCGTGATCATGTGATCGTATTACGTAGATCCAGACATGATAAGATACATTGATGA
GTTTGGACAAACCACAACTAGAATGCAGTGAAAAAAATGCTTTATTTGTGAAATTTGTGATGCTATTGCT
TTATTTGTAACCATTATAAGCTGCAATAAACAAGTTAACAACAACAATTGCATTCATTTTATGTTTCAGG
TTCAGGGGGAGGTGTGGCAACTTTATTATACATAGTTGATAATTCACTGGCCGTCGTTTTACGGTACCAT
CGATGATGATCCAGACATGATAAGATACATTGATGAGTTTGGACAAACCACAACTAGAATGCAGTGAAAA
AAATGCTTTATTTGTGAAATTTGTGATGCTATTGCTTTATTTGTAACCATTATAAGCTGCAATAAACAAG
TTAACAACAACAATTGCATTCATTTTATGTTTCAGGTTCAGGGGGAGGTGTGGGAGGTTTTTTAAAGCAA
GTAAAACCTCTACAAATGTGGTATGGCTGATTATGATCCTCTAGATCAGATCTGCGAAGATACGGCCACG
GGTGCTCTTGATCCTGTGGCTGATTTTGGACTGTGCTGCTCGCAGCTGCTGATGAATCACATACTTCCTC
CATTTTCTTCCACTGATTGACTGTTATAATTTCCCTAATTTCCAGGTCAAGGTGCTGTGCATTGTGGTAA
TAGATGTGACATGACGTCACTTCCAAAGGACCAATGAACATGTCTGACCAATTTCATATAATGTGAAAAC
GATTTTCATAGGCAGAATAAATAACATTTAAATTAAACTGGGCATCAGCGCAATTCAATTGGTTTGGTAA
TAGCAAGGGAAAATAGAATGAAGTGATCTCCAAAAAATAAGTACTTTTTGACTGTAAATAAAATTGTAAG
GAGTAAAAAGTACTTTTTTTTCTAAAAAAATGTAATTAAGTAAAAGTAAAAGTATTGATTTTTAATTGTA
CTCAAGTAAAGTAAAAATCCCCAAAAATAATACTTAAGTACAGTAATCAAGTAAAATTACTCAAGTACTT
TACACCTCTGGTTCTTGACCCCCTACCTTCAGCAAGCCCAGCAGATCCACTAGTTCTAGAGCGGCCGCCA
CCGCGGTGGAGCTCCAGCTTTTGTTCCCTTTAGTGAGGGTTAATTGCGCGCTTGGCGTAATCATGGTCAT
AGCTGTTTCCTGTGTGAAATTGTTATCCGCTCACAATTCCACACAACATACGAGCCGGAAGCATAAAGTG
TAAAGCCTGGGGTGCCTAATGAGTGAGCTAACTCACATTAATTGCGTTGCGCTCACTGCCCGCTTTCCAG
TCGGGAAACCTGTCGTGCCAGCTGCATTAATGAATCGGCCAACGCGCGGGGAGAGGCGGTTTGCGTATTG
GGCGCTCTTCCGCTTCCTCGCTCACTGACTCGCTGCGCTCGGTCGTTCGGCTGCGGCGAGCGGTATCAGC
TCACTCAAAGGCGGTAATACGGTTATCCACAGAATCAGGGGATAACGCAGGAAAGAACATGTGAGCAAAA
GGCCAGCAAAAGGCCAGGAACCGTAAAAAGGCCGCGTTGCTGGCGTTTTTCCATAGGCTCCGCCCCCCTG
ACGAGCATCACAAAAATCGACGCTCAAGTCAGAGGTGGCGAAACCCGACAGGACTATAAAGATACCAGGC
GTTTCCCCCTGGAAGCTCCCTCGTGCGCTCTCCTGTTCCGACCCTGCCGCTTACCGGATACCTGTCCGCC
TTTCTCCCTTCGGGAAGCGTGGCGCTTTCTCATAGCTCACGCTGTAGGTATCTCAGTTCGGTGTAGGTCG
TTCGCTCCAAGCTGGGCTGTGTGCACGAACCCCCCGTTCAGCCCGACCGCTGCGCCTTATCCGGTAACTA
TCGTCTTGAGTCCAACCCGGTAAGACACGACTTATCGCCACTGGCAGCAGCCACTGGTAACAGGATTAGC
AGAGCGAGGTATGTAGGCGGTGCTACAGAGTTCTTGAAGTGGTGGCCTAACTACGGCTACACTAGAAGAA
CAGTATTTGGTATCTGCGCTCTGCTGAAGCCAGTTACCTTCGGAAAAAGAGTTGGTAGCTCTTGATCCGG
CAAACAAACCACCGCTGGTAGCGGTGGTTTTTTTGTTTGCAAGCAGCAGATTACGCGCAGAAAAAAAGGA
TCTCAAGAAGATCCTTTGATCTTTTCTACGGGGTCTGACGCTCAGTGGAACGAAAACTCACGTTAAGGCA
TTTTGGTCATGAGATTATCAAAAAGGATCTTCACCTAGATCCTTTTAAATTAAAAATGAAGTTTTAAATC
AATCTAAAGTATATATGAGTAAACTTGGTCTGACAGTTACCAATGCTTAATCAGTGAGGCACCTATCTCA
GCGATCTGTCTATTTCGTTCATCCATAGTTGCCTGACTCCCCGTCGTGTAGATAACTACGATACGGGAGG
GCTTACCATCTGGCCCCAGTGCTGCAATGATACCGCGAGACCCACGCTCACCGGCTCCAGATTTATCAGC
AATAAACCAGCCAGCCGGAAGGGCCGAGCGCAGAAGTGGTCCTGCAACTTTATCCGCCTCCATCCAGTCT
ATTAATTGTTGCCGGGAAGCTAGAGTAAGTAGTTCGCCAGTTAATAGTTTGCGCAACGTTGTTGCCATTG
CTACAGGCATCGTGGTGTCACGCTCGTCGTTTGGTATGGCTTCATTCAGCTCCGGTTCCCAACGATCAAG
GCGAGTTACATGATCCCCCATGTTGTGCAAAAAAGCGGTTAGCTCCTTCGGTCCTCCGATCGTTGTCAGA
AGTAAGTTGGCCGCAGTGTTATCACTCATGGTTATGGCAGCACTGCATAATTCTCTTACTGTCATGCCAT
CCGTAAGATGCTTTTCTGTGACTGGTGAGTACTCAACCAAGTCATTCTGAGAATAGTGTATGCGGCGACC
GAGTTGCTCTTGCCCGGCGTCAATACGGGATAATACCGCGCCACATAGCAGAACTTTAAAAGTGCTCATC
ATTGGAAAACGTTCTTCGGGGCGAAAACTCTCAAGGATCTTACCGCTGTTGAGATCCAGTTCGATGTAAC
CCACTCGTGCACCCAACTGATCTTCAGCATCTTTTACTTTCACCAGCGTTTCTGGGTGAGCAAAAACAGG
AAGGCAAAATGCCGCAAAAAAGGGAATAAGGGCGACACGGAAATGTTGAATACTCATACTCTTCCTTTTT
CAATATTATTGAAGCATTTATCAGGGTTATTGTCTCATGAGCGGATACATATTTGAATGTATTTAGAAAA
ATAAACAAATAGGGGTTCCGCGCACATTTCCCCGAAAAGTGCCACCTAAATTGTAAGCGTTAATATTTTG
TTAAAATTCGCGTTAAATTTTTGTTAAATCAGCTCATTTTTTAACCAATAGGCCGAAATCGGCAAAATCC
CTTATAAATCAAAAGAATAGACCGAGATAGGGT
[37 nt withheld, positions 4234-4270]
AAAGAACGTGGACTCCAACGTCAAAGG
[32 nt withheld, positions 4298-4329]
GCTGGCTAAGAACTCATCAGCCTCCCCGGTCCATCTACCCACGTACCAATGCACCAATTGGCCACAATGA
CGGCTACTACATGGTGCCATTCCTTCCTCTTTATAGGAATGGAGACTACCTCCTGTCCAACAATGCTCTT
GGATACGAGTACGCCTACCTGTTGGACCCAGGTCATTGCACAACACCAGAAATGCCCTCTGATCTGCAAA
AGACGTGAATATCTGTTCAGACACCCATATCCACTCTGTTCCACACAGGTCAGAGGTTTGTCCAGGAGTT
CTTGACAGAGGTGTAAAAAGTACTCAAAAATTTTACTCAAGTGAAAGTACAAGTACTTAGGGAAAATTTT
ACTCAATTAAAAGTAAAAGTATCTGGCTAGAATCTTACTTGAGTAAAAGTAAAAAAGTACTCCATTAAAA
TTGTACTTGAGTATTAAGGAAGTAAAAGTAAAAGCAAGAAAGAAAACTAGAGATTCTTGTTTAAGCTTTT
AATCTCAAAAAACATTAAATGAAATGCATACAAGGTTTTATCCTGCTTTAGAACTGTTTGTATTTAATTA
TCAAACTATAAGACAGACAATCTAATGCCAGTACACGCTACTCAAAGTTGTAAAACCTCAGATTTAACTT
CAGTAGAAGCTGATTCTCAAAATTGTTAGTGTCAAGCCTAGCTCTTTTGGGGCTGAAAAGCAATCCTGCA
GTGCTGAAAAGCCTCTCACAGGCAGCCGATGCGGGAAGAGGTGTATTAGTCTTGATAGAGAGGCTGCAAA
TAGCAGGAAACGTGAGCAGAGACTCCCTGGTGTCTGAAACACAGGCCAGATGGGCCCTCGAGCAGGAAAC
AGCTATGACCATGATTACGCCAAGCTATCAACTTTGTATAGAAAAGTTGGCACGCGCAGATTCCGTGTGG
GCCTGGTAATATCTTACCATTTTAAGCTATTTTAAGATTAGGGAAAAAAATTAAATAAAACTACTTTAAA
ATTACTTTCCTTAAAAAGCAACATATTTATTTAGTTTTTGTTTAACTGGCTCAAGATTGTAATATTTTAC
TTTTACATGTTTTTTTAAGTACCTAAATGTGTTCAAAAGTAAAGTATGTTATTGTTTTTTTTTTTTAATG
TTAGCTAAGCTTTAAATTGTAATATATTACTTTTAAAAGTGACTTTTTAAAAATGTAAATAAAAAAGTAA
CTATAAATGTGTAATGCATGTTATTTCTGTGGGTTTTTAATTTTCATCTCAACTGGGCTTACAATTTTAA
CATAATAAAAATCAAATCAAATCAAATCAGGCCCTTATTTGTCACATACACTCTTGTATACTGAAATAAA
CTAAATGTTGAGAAAAATTTAAATACACCAAAATAACGCATACCTTTTTTGTAATTACCTAAGTAAAACA
TTTAGTTCCTTTTTTAAGTGACTCAAGATTGTAATCTATTAATTGTAAAAGATAAAACTAGTGATCAATC
TGACGTGCTTCTATGCAGCCTGTGAGATTAATTGTGATGTTTAATTATTAAACAATTTAAATGGATCAAA
CATTTCACATGTGCTTATTGTGTCCAACAAAACCAGCAGAAGCACTTAAAAATATTGCATGACAACATGA
GTTTTTAATGTAAATTATATATACTTCCTAAACGAAGTTAATCATATTTCTAAAATAATAATGTCATTGA
AATATTTAAATAAATGATAAGCTTTAGTTGATTCAACATAAAATTGAAAGCAATAAGGACTTTTTTTTTT
TACAGCGGTGAAGCAAAAGCATGTAATAATCATATAATATAATAAATAAATAAATAAATAATGGCTCTTG
GTGCAAATATGAACACTTTAAATAAATATAGAATAAATATGATCAATAAGTCATAACGATGTGTTTTATG
TTGATTATAATTTAAACATGTTTCTAACGCAAGTTTTAAAAACTGTTTTAAAGTATTATTTTAAGTTATA
AGATCAATTTGACTCAACATTTTGTAGTGAAAATATGTTGTGTAAAATTAATATAATATACACTATAAAA
ATGCAGGGTTCCACACAATACATTAATGTTGTCCCAACACAAATCGATTAAGTTAACAAATATATGTGGA
TTGAACATAAAAAATTAAGTTGTCCCAATGAAATCTCAAGAATTGTGTTGTTTCAGCTCATTTTAAATAA
GTAGTTTTAACAAGTAAAAAATAACATATTTTTGAGTGTGTATATATATATATTACAAAATATAATAATA
TAAAATGTAAAAGATATAAACCATGCTACATATATTTAAGAGCTATTTTGCACATTACTTTTTTGCAAGC
CATTTTAGTGTTTTTTTTACAAATATATATTAGCTAAATATACAATATCTTAAATATACAATTAATCAGA
CATGCAATTAATGCATTTAACCTACATAAAAATACATGATCAACATATGTTTTATGCTGATTACAACTAA
ATCAAACGTAATGAAATTAATTTATAAAAGCGATTTAAATATGTCAATATTTTAAGTTAAAATCACTTGA
AACCTACTATAAATGAACTTAAATTAAAAAAATCTCCTTTAATTCCAATGCAACAGTGTTGTTTTTTCAG
CTGAGGACCCCCGGTGCAGATGGTTGGCCCCCGGCCCGCTATTCTAAGGAAGCCTTTCTTAATTTTAGGG
CGGCGCTGCATGCGCTCAGATCAGATTCACGGGTGGAGAGGGTTATTTTCTCTTTTTTATTTTTTCTTGC
CTGCTCATATTTGGGCCTGTGTGAACCCCAGGCTCCGCCTCGGCCCCCAGGAGCCGCTCTTATTTAAAGG
GGATCCTCGCCTTCAGTCTTCGTCCCAGTGGAAGCATCAGTCTTGTGATAACAACTTGGTGAGTCCTACA
GACCAGCGCTCGACTCTAGGCTTTAAATGCATTGATTTCTCTGGATTAGCTACCGGGAGAGTTTTAACTT
TGCTTATTAGTCTTGTGCTCGAACTGCTAGGTTTAAAGAGTGTTTTCTCTAATGCATGCATGAAGCGACA
GCTGAAAACCAGAAATAGAGCGTTTGTCCTCCTGTTAAACTCTAGCCTTTCTTTGGCATTTGTCAGTCCG
AGTCTTCAGCTGCCGGCAGGAGATTGGGTTTCAGTAACACTTGCTGAGCACAAACTACACGTGCTTTCTT
CAGATTTAATTCATTATTAATCATTCTAGATTTAAATGATGTTCTTACTCATTGCTGATTATTTTAGCCT
TGCGGAGCAGATTAAATGAGCACGTGTTTCATTAAGATTGATTTAAATATAATTAATATTTCACCACTGT
AGTTTTAAAATTGCCTTCTAAGTCATGGTTGATTTTTAATAGGTATCGGCTCTAATTAGATTACTATTTT
GGTTTTTAAATGTTATTTCTATTTCATTTGTAGGCTCGTTTTTAATGTGATTTTATTAGATTCTAGTTTT
AAAATCATCTCTTAGCCTTAATGAGCAGACTGAATGAACATGTTTCATTAAGATTAACTTCATTATAATG
AATTATTTAATCATTCTAGTGGGTTATAAATCAGCTCTATTTAAATTAATTGTCGTGTTTATTTCTATTT
AATTTTTGATTATTTTTTCAGGGTCGTTTTTATGTGATTTTTTCCCGTTTCTAATTTTAAACTAATTGTT
TGATTTTTATATGATTCGACTCTTTTTAAATGAATTGTTTTGCTTTTTTTATTGAGCATATATATATTAT
ACAATTTCAATCAACAATTGTTGTGCTTTTTAAATGTTGTTTCTATTTCATTTCTAGGGTCGATTTTATT
CGATTCTAGTTTTAAAATCGTGATTTTTAACTTCTAACCTTACTGAGCAGACTGAATGAACATGTTTCAT
CAAGATTAACTTCATTATAGTTAATTATTGAATCGTGCTAGTGGTTTATAAATCAGCTCTATTTAAATTA
ATCATCATCATTATTTCTATTTAATTTTTATTATTTCTTTAGGATTATTTTTATGTGATTTTTTTCACGT
TCTAGTTTTAAACTCAATGCTCATTACTGCTCACCCTTGCTGAGCAGTCTTTCGTTAAGATTAAATTAAT
TAATAACCATTCTAGTTTTAAAACAGTGTCTTAAGGCATAGCTGATATTTTACAAGTTTACTATTTAATA
TATCTCCTTTCTTTTTTTAGGGTCGATTTCATCTGATTTGATTAATTTTTATTATCTTCACTAAGCTTTT
TGTTCTAGGTTTTATTCTCAGTATTATTACTGTTATATTTGAACTGAATTTCTCCTCATAGTTTATTCAT
TTTATTTATTTATTTTTTGTTTATTCGCTATTTTGTATTTTAGTTTTTAATTAGAAATTTTATTAGAATC
GTTTTGAACTAGTTTTTATGCACTCTAACATTAATATTAAATCATAACTATTATTTTTATTATAATTTAT
TTGTGTTTATCTTTTTGTGTAGCTTTCATGTGTTTTTATTTTAGTTTTATTATGTTTGCATTGAATTTTT
TGGACTAGTTTATATAACGATATACAGAAAAGCCATGACAACAAATGTTTTTATAATACCTATTAAGTAT
AAGCTAATCAGATTTCCACTATTCTGTTCAAAGTTAACATTATTAGCCATTCTGATGGATCATTTGACAT
TTGTCATATGTCTTTATGAACACTGCTCTTTCAGATGCCACTTTTAAAGCTGTTTTTTACAGTAAATGAA
CGTTTATTATTATGACATTATTTCCTAAGGCCTCTAGAGTACAGCAGGATGTGGCGTGTGCATTACCGTG
TAATTATGCTGACTGTAAATGTGCATTTATAGACTGTCAGCATGTCTGACTGTGCGCTGTTGTGATTGGT
CCTGCACAGACCAAG
